>Addgene plasmid #240754 | SAGA005 | addgene full sequence | sequence record 483915 | Addgene NGS Result
TTAATTAAGCGTTGCGCTTGACGGCTAGCTCAGTCCTAGGTACAGTGCTAGCTACTAGAGATTAAAGAGG
AGAAAGAGCTAATGAAGGCTATTTTCGTACTGAAACATCTTAATCATGCTAAGGAGGTTTTCTAATGAGC
AAAGGAGAAGAACTTTTCACTGGAGTTGTGCCAATTCTTGTTGAATTAGATGGTGATGTTAATGGGCACA
AATTTTCTGTCAGTGGAGAGGGTGAAGGTGATGCTACATACGGAAAACTCACCCTTAAATTTATTTGCAC
TACTGGAAAACTACCTGTTCCATGGCCAACACTTGTCACTACTCTGACCTATGGCGTTCAATGCTTTTCC
CGTTATCCGGATCACATGAAACGGCATGACTTTTTCAAGAGTGCCATGCCCGAAGGTTATGTACAGGAAC
GCACTATATCTTTCAAAGATGACGGGAACTACAAGACGCGTGCTGAAGTCAAGTTTGAAGGTGATACCCT
TGTTAATCGTATCGAGTTAAAGGGTATTGATTTTAAAGAAGATGGAAACATTCTCGGACACAAACTAGAG
TACAACTATAACTCACACAATGTATACATCACGGCAGACAAACAAAAGAATGGAATCAAAGCTAACTTCA
AAATTCGCCACAACATTGAAGATGGTTCCGTTCAACTAGCAGACCATTATCAACAAAATACTCCAATTGG
CGATGGCCCTGTCCTTTTACCAGACAACCATTACCTGTCGACACAATCTGCCCTTTCGAAAGATCCCAAC
GAAAAGCGTGACCACATGGTCCTTCTTGAGTTTGTAACTGCTGCTGGGATTACACATGGCATGGATGAGC
TCTACAAATGACCAATTATTGAAGGCCGCTAACGCGGCCTTTTTTTGTTTCTGGTCTCCCAAAAATTTAT
TTGCTTATTAATCATCCGGCTCGTATAATGTGTGGAGGGCCCAAGTTCACTTAAAAAGGAGACCAGGGAT
GAAGTCCAACAATGCGCTCATCGTCATCCTCGGCACCGTCACCCTGGATGCTGTAGGCATAGGCTTGGTT
ATGCCGGTACTGCCGGGCCTCTTGCGGGATATCGTCCATTCCGACAGCATCGCCAGTCACTATGGCGTGC
TGCTAGCGCTATATGCGTTGATGCAATTTCTATGCGCACCCGTTCTCGGAGCACTGTCCGACCGCTTTGG
CCGCCGCCCAGTCCTGCTCGCTTCGCTACTTGGAGCCACTATCGACTACGCGATCATGGCGACCACACCC
GTCCTGTGGATTCTCTACGCCGGACGCATCGTGGCCGGCATCACCGGCGCCACAGGTGCGGTTGCTGGCG
CCTATATCGCCGACATCACCGATGGGGAAGATCGGGCTCGCCACTTCGGGCTCATGAGCGCTTGTTTCGG
CGTGGGTATGGTGGCAGGCCCCGTGGCCGGGGGACTGTTGGGCGCCATCTCCCTGCACGCACCATTCCTT
GCGGCGGCGGTGCTCAACGGCCTCAACCTACTACTGGGCTGCTTCCTAATGCAGGAGTCGCATAAGGGAG
AGCGCCGTCCGATGCCCTTGAGAGCCTTCAACCCAGTCAGCTCCTTCCGGTGGGCGCGGGGCATGACCAT
TGTGGCCGCACTTATGACTGTCTTCTTTATCATGCAACTCGTAGGACAGGTGCCGGCAGCGCTCTGGGTC
ATTTTCGGCGAGGACCGCTTTCGCTGGAGCGCGACGATGAGCGGCCTGTCGCTTGCGGTATTCGGAATCT
TGCACGCCCTCGCTCAAGCCTTCGTCACTGGTCCCGCCACCAAACGTTTCGGCGAGAAGCAGGCCATTAT
CGCCGGCATGGCGGCCGACGCGCTGGGCTACGTCTTGCTGGCGTTCGCGACGCGAGGCTGGATGGCCTTC
CCCATTATGATTCTTCTCGCTTCCGGCGGCATCGGGATGCCCGCGTTGCAGGCCATGCTGTCCAGGCAGG
TAGATGACGACCATCAGGGACAGCTTCAAGGATCGCTCGCGGCTCTTACCAGCCTAACTTCGATCACTGG
ACCGCTGATCGTCACGGCGATTTATGCCGCCTCGGCGAGCACATGGAACGGGTTGGCATGGATTGTAGGC
GCCGCCCTATACCTTGTCTGCCTCCCCGCGTTGCGTCGCGGTGCATGGAGCCGGGCCACCTCGACCTGAG
ACAATTGTCCAGATAAAAAAAATCCTTAGCTTTCGCTAAGGATGATTTCTTTATTGTAATTCATTAAGCA
TTCTGCCGACATGGAAGCCATCACAAACGGCATGATGAACCTGAATCGCCAGCGGCATCAGCACCTTGTC
GCCTTGCGTATAATATTTGCCCATGGTGAAAACGGGGGCGAAGAAGTTGTCCATATTGGCCACGTTTAAA
TCAAAACTGGTGAAACTCACCCAGGGATTGGCTGAGACGAAAAACATATTCTCAATAAACCCTTTAGGGA
AATAGGCCAGGTTTTCACCGTAACACGCCACATCTTGCGAATATATGTGTAGAAACTGCCGGAAATCGTC
GTGGTATTCACTCCAGAGCGATGAAAACGTTTCAGTTTGCTCATGGAAAACGGTGTAACAAGGGTGAACA
CTATCCCATATCACCAGCTCACCGTCTTTCATTGCCATACGAAATTCCGGATGAGCATTCATCAGGCGGG
CAAGAATGTGAATAAAGGCCGGATAAAACTTGTGCTTATTTTTCTTTACGGTCTTTAAAAAGGCCGTAAT
ATCCAGCTGAACGGTCTGGTTATAGGTACATTGAGCAACTGACTGAAATGCCTCAAAATGTTCTTTACGA
TGCCATTGGGATATATCAACGGTGGTATATCCAGTGATTTTTTTCTCCATTTTAGCTTCCTTAGCTCCTG
AAAATCTCGATAACTCAAAAAATACGCCCGGTAGTGATCTTATTTCATTATGGTGAAAGTTGGAACCTCT
TACGTGCCGATCAACGTCTCATTTTCGCCAACTAGTCTGGATTCTCACCAATAAAAAACGCCCGGCGGCA
ACCGAGCGTTCTGAACAAATCCAGATGGAGTTCTGAGGTCATTACTGGATCTATCAACAGGAGTCCAAGG
GGTCCCCAATAATTACGATTTAAATGACAAGGGTCCTTTTCCGCTGCATAACCCTGCTTCGGGGTCATTA
TAGCGATTTTTTCGGTATATCCATCCTTTTTCGCACGATATACAGGATTTTGCCAAAGGGTTCGTGTAGA
CTTTCCTTGGTGTATCCAACGGCGTCAGCCGGGCAGGATAGGTGAAGTAGGCCCACCCGCGAGCGGGTGT
TCCTTCTTCACTGTCCCTTATTCGCACCTGGCGGTGCTCAACGGGAATCCTGCTCTGCGAGGCTGGCCGT
AGGCCGGCCCTAGAAATATTTTATCTGATTAATAAGATGATCTTCTTGAGATCGTTTTGGTCTGCGCATA
ATCTCTTGCTCTGAAAACGAAAAAACCGCCTTGCAGGGCGGTTTTTCGAAGGTTCTCTGAGCTACCAACT
CTTTGAACCGAGGTAACTGGCTTGGAGGAGCGCAGTCACCAAAACTTGTCCTTTCAGTTTAGCCTTAACC
GGCGCATGACTTCAAGACTAACTCCTCTAAATCAATTACCAGTGGCTGCTGCCAGTGGTGCTTTTGCATG
TCTTTCCGGGTTGGACTCAAGACGATAGTTACCGGATAAGGCGCAGCGGTCGGACTGAACGGGGGGTTCG
TGCATACAGTCCAGCTTGGAGCGAACTGCCTACCCGGAACTGAGTGTCAGGCGTGGAATGAGACAAACGC
GGCCATAACAGCGGAATGACACCGGTAAACCGAAAGGCAGGAACAGGAGAGCGCACGAGGGAGCCGCCAG
GGGGAAACGCCTGGTATCTTTATAGTCCTGTCGGGTTTCGCCACCACTGATTTGAGCGTCAGATTTCGTG
ATGCTTGTCAGGGGGGCGGAGCCTATGGAAAAACGGCTTTGCCGCGGCCCTCTCACTTCCCTGTTAAGTA
TCTTCCTGGCATCTTCCAGGAAATCTCCGCCCCGTTCGTAAGCCATTTCCGCTCGCCGCAGTCGAACGAC
CGAGCGTAGCGAGTCAGTGAGCGAGGAAGCGGAATATATCCGGCGCGCCCAGCTGTCTAGGGCGGCGGAT
TTGTCCTACTCAGGAGAGCGTTCACCGACAAACAACAGATAAAACGGAAGGCCCAGTCTTTCGACTGAGC
CTTTCGTTTTATTTGATGCCT
Features (pLannotate 1.2.2; 12 found; start..end, strand, type, name):
     18..42      +  promoter       J23119(SpeI) promoter (fragment): bacterial promoter (Registry of Standard Biological Parts BBa J23119) modified to end with an SpeI site
    135..848     +  CDS            Folding Reporter GFP: Folding Reporter GFP is a basic (constitutively fluorescent) green fluorescent protein published in 1999, derived from Aequorea victoria.
    917..940     +  promoter       trc promoter (fragment): strong E. coli promoter; hybrid between the trp and lac UV5 promoters
    979..2169    +  CDS            TcR: tetracycline efflux protein; tet; confers resistance to tetracycline
   2180..2219    -  terminator     bacterial terminator (fragment): putative bacterial transcription terminator
   2224..2850    -  CDS            CmR (fragment): chloramphenicol acetyltransferase; cat; confers resistance to chloramphenicol
   2851..2953    -  promoter       cat promoter: promoter of the E. coli cat gene encoding chloramphenicol acetyltransferase
   2981..3075    -  terminator     lambda t0 terminator: transcription terminator from phage lambda
   3251..3359    +  oriT           oriT: incP origin of transfer
   3406..3951    +  rep_origin     p15A ori: Plasmids containing the medium-copy-number p15A origin of replication can be propagated in E. coli cells that contain a second plasmid with the ColE1 origin.
   4039..4094    +  rep_origin     RSF ori (fragment): Plasmids containing the RSF 1030 origin of replication can be propagated in E. coli cells that contain additional plasmids with compatible origins.
   4129..4215    -  terminator     rrnB T1 terminator: Escherichia coli rrnB; transcription terminator T1 from the E. coli rrnB gene
