[The description below was written by a language model from this plasmid's Addgene catalogue record and pLannotate feature annotations shown in this document.]
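Description:
SAGA005 is a 4.2 kb synthetic-biology plasmid built on a pSEVAx61 backbone for use in Escherichia coli, where it serves as the carrier of a triple selection cassette designed for in vivo recombineering of plasmid DNA. It replicates from the p15A origin, is listed as low copy, and is maintained by tetracycline selection. The SEVA-style scaffold also contributes an incP oriT, which allows conjugative mobilisation when transfer functions are supplied in trans, together with lambda t0 and rrnB T1 terminators that insulate the cargo region. A short match annotated as an RSF origin fragment is probably just sequence similarity next to p15A rather than a second functional origin.

The cassette, named gfp - tetAp15A - CmTrunc, combines three markers. A constitutive Anderson-family promoter (J23100 according to the insert name; the annotation tool matched a fragment of the related J23119) with a medium-strength bicistronic design translation element drives a GFP that the annotation identifies as the folding reporter variant, giving a visual screen. Downstream, a tetA tetracycline efflux gene is preceded by a fragment resembling the trc promoter. The record notes a mutation in the tetA translation initiation region, and the "p15A" label suggests expression was tuned for this copy number, although the record does not say so explicitly. On the opposite strand sits the cat promoter with a truncated, presumably non-functional chloramphenicol acetyltransferase coding sequence. The record does not explain its role, though a truncated marker of this kind could be restored by recombination to provide selection. The associated work describes engineering plasmids of any copy number directly in E. coli.
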