Addgene plasmid #240754: SAGA005
Purpose: Plasmid contains the triple selection cassette gfp - tetAp15A- CmTrunc that allows for in vivo recombineering in E.coli.
Depositing lab: Morten Norholm. Depositing organization: Danmarks Tekniske Universitet. Publication: Simple and robust in vivo engineering of plasmid DNA at any copy number in Escherichia coli. Sepulchro AGV, Kozlowski HCJ, Norholm MHH. Commun Biol. 2025 Jun 17;8(1):933. doi: 10.1038/s42003-025-08361-9. PubMed 40527904.
Backbone
  Vector backbone: pSEVAx61
  Vector type: Synthetic Biology
Growth in bacteria
  Bacterial resistance: Tetracycline, 10 μg/mL
  Growth temperature: 37°C
  Growth strain: DH5alpha
  Copy number: Low Copy
Gene/Insert
  Gene/Insert name: SAGA p15A J23100 BCD_medium - gfp - tetAp15A- CmTrunc
  Species: Unspecified
  Mutation: Mutation on translation initiation region of tetA
  Cloning method: Other
Terms and licenses: Academic/Nonprofit Terms; Industry Terms: Not Available to Industry
How to cite: SAGA005 was a gift from Morten Norholm (Addgene plasmid # 240754 ; http://n2t.net/addgene:240754 ; RRID:Addgene_240754)
